Addgene plasmid #223628: pHR-CLIP-CD28(Y191F)
Purpose: Lentiviral expression of human CD28 (Y191F) with CLIP tag in mammalian cells
Depositing lab: Enfu Hui. Depositing organization: University of California, San Diego (UCSD). Publication: cis-B7:CD28 interactions at invaginated synaptic membranes provide CD28 co-stimulation and promote CD8(+) T cell function and anti-tumor immunity. Zhao Y, Caron C, Chan YY, Lee CK, Xu X, Zhang J, Masubuchi T, Wu C, Bui JD, Hui E. Immunity. 2023 Jun 13;56(6):1187-1203.e12. doi: 10.1016/j.immuni.2023.04.005. Epub 2023 May 8. PubMed 37160118.
Backbone
  Vector backbone: pHR
  Vector type: Lentiviral ; Mammalian Expression
Growth in bacteria
  Bacterial resistance: Ampicillin, 100 μg/mL
  Growth temperature: 37°C
  Growth strain: NEB Stable
  Copy number: High Copy
Gene/Insert
  Gene/Insert name: CD28
  Species: H. sapiens (human)
  Mutation: Y191F
  Entrez Gene: CD28 (a.k.a. Tp44)
  Tag / fusion protein: CLIP (N terminal on insert)
  Cloning method: Gibson Cloning
  Sequencing primers: 5′ ccaatcagcctgcttctcgcttc; 3′ ccagaggttgattatcgataagc
Terms and licenses: Academic/Nonprofit Terms; Industry Terms: Not Available to Industry
Depositor comments: Plasmid lab code: L2064
How to cite: pHR-CLIP-CD28(Y191F) was a gift from Enfu Hui (Addgene plasmid # 223628 ; http://n2t.net/addgene:223628 ; RRID:Addgene_223628)
