[The description below was written by a language model from this plasmid's Addgene catalogue record and pLannotate feature annotations shown in this document.]
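Description:
pHR-CLIP-CD28(Y191F) is a lentiviral transfer plasmid of about 10.2 kb, built on the pHR backbone, for expressing a CLIP-tagged point mutant of human CD28 in mammalian cells. It is propagated in E. coli through a high-copy ColE1/pUC-type origin and selected with ampicillin via the bla gene. The backbone also carries remnants of older vector ancestry, including fragments of TcR, rop and bom, and an SV40 promoter–gpt–SV40 small t intron/poly(A) cassette lying outside the proviral region. The annotation shows gpt only as fragments, so the record does not establish whether this cassette is functional.

The packaged portion runs from an HIV-1 5' LTR (annotated as truncated) through the Ψ packaging signal with a partial gag sequence, the Rev response element for Rev-dependent nuclear export of the genomic RNA, and the cPPT/CTS, which aids nuclear import of the reverse-transcribed genome. It ends at a ΔU3 self-inactivating 3' LTR that disables LTR promoter activity after integration. Within it, the SFFV promoter drives the open reading frame. A short N-terminal CD28 segment, most likely the signal peptide, is followed by the CLIP-tag and then the remainder of CD28. This arrangement should place the tag at the extracellular N-terminus of the mature receptor. A WPRE downstream enhances transcript stability and expression.

The CLIP-tag is an alkylguanine-DNA-alkyltransferase variant that reacts covalently with benzylcytosine substrates, allowing specific fluorescent labelling of the receptor. Y191F replaces a tyrosine with non-phosphorylatable phenylalanine, a change generally used to test that residue's contribution to signalling. The construct comes from work on cis-B7:CD28 interactions and CD28 co-stimulation in T cells.
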