Features (pLannotate 1.2.2; 35 found; start..end, strand, type, name):
     38..106     +  CDS            nef (fragment): NEF_HV1Z2 - Experimental evidence at protein level: Swiss-Prot protein existence level 1. Extracellular Nef protein targets CD4(+) T-lymphocytes for apoptosis by interacting with CXCR4 surface receptors. From Human immunodeficiency virus type 1 group M subtype D (isolate Z2/CDC-Z34) (HIV-1).
    108..341     +  LTR            3' LTR (ΔU3): self-inactivating 3' long terminal repeat (LTR) from HIV-1
    366..384     -  promoter       SP6 promoter: promoter for bacteriophage SP6 RNA polymerase
    612..891     +  CDS            TcR (fragment): tetracycline efflux protein; tet; confers resistance to tetracycline
    892..940     -  misc_feature   bom (fragment): basis of mobility region from pBR322
   1042..1077    -  CDS            rop (fragment): Rop protein, which maintains plasmids at low copy number; rop
   1172..1276    +  promoter       AmpR promoter: bla
   1277..2137    +  CDS            AmpR: β-lactamase; bla; confers resistance to ampicillin, carbenicillin, and related antibiotics
   2308..2896    +  rep_origin     ori: high-copy-number ColE1/pMB1/pBR322/pUC origin of replication
   3079..3135    +  CDS            lacI (fragment): lac repressor; lacI; The lac repressor binds to the lac operator to inhibit transcription in E. coli. This inhibition can be relieved by adding lactose or isopropyl-β-D-thiogalactopyranoside (IPTG).
   3142..3471    +  promoter       SV40 promoter: SV40 enhancer and early promoter
   3671..3790    +  CDS            gpt (fragment): XGPT_ECOLI - Also known as gpp, gxu. Experimental evidence at protein level: Swiss-Prot protein existence level 1. Purine salvage pathway enzyme that catalyzes the transfer of the ribosyl-5-phosphate group from 5-phospho-alpha-D-ribose 1- diphosphate (PRPP) to the N9 position of the 6-oxopurines guanine and xanthine to form the corresponding ribonucleotides GMP (guanosine 5'- monophosphate) and XMP (xanthosine 5'-monophosphate), with the release of PPi. To a lesser extent, also acts on hypoxanthine (PubMed:9100006, PubMed:3886014). Does not ribophosphorylate adenine (PubMed:3886014). From Esch
   3790..4125    +  CDS            gpt (fragment): XGPT_ECOLI - Also known as gpp, gxu. Experimental evidence at protein level: Swiss-Prot protein existence level 1. Purine salvage pathway enzyme that catalyzes the transfer of the ribosyl-5-phosphate group from 5-phospho-alpha-D-ribose 1- diphosphate (PRPP) to the N9 position of the 6-oxopurines guanine and xanthine to form the corresponding ribonucleotides GMP (guanosine 5'- monophosphate) and XMP (xanthosine 5'-monophosphate), with the release of PPi. To a lesser extent, also acts on hypoxanthine (PubMed:9100006, PubMed:3886014). Does not ribophosphorylate adenine (PubMed:3886014). From Esch
   4220..4525    +  CDS            frsA (fragment): FRSA_ECOLI - Also known as yafA. Experimental evidence at protein level: Swiss-Prot protein existence level 1. Catalyzes the hydrolysis of esters (PubMed:15808744). Displays esterase activity toward pNP-butyrate (PubMed:15808744). May stimulate mixed-acid fermentation by acting as a fermentation/respiration switch that down-regulates respiration and up- regulates fermentation rates (PubMed:15169777). From Escherichia coli (strain K12).
   4529..4603    +  CDS            small t antigen (fragment): SV40 (simian virus 40) small t antigen
   4605..4670    +  intron         small t intron: SV40 (simian virus 40) small t antigen intron
   4800..4820    +  CDS            SV40 NLS: nuclear localization signal of SV40 (simian virus 40) large T antigen
   5139..5222    +  CDS            large T antigen (fragment): large T antigen from SV40 (simian virus 40)
   5245..5379    +  polyA_signal   SV40 poly(A) signal: SV40 polyadenylation signal
   5546..5875    +  CDS            nef (fragment): NEF_HV1BR - Experimental evidence at protein level: Swiss-Prot protein existence level 1. Extracellular Nef protein targets CD4(+) T-lymphocytes for apoptosis by interacting with CXCR4 surface receptors (PubMed:14990729). From Human immunodeficiency virus type 1 group M subtype B (isolate BRU/LAI) (HIV-1).
   5923..6180    +  LTR            5' LTR (truncated): truncated 5' long terminal repeat (LTR) from HIV-1
   6227..6352    +  misc_feature   HIV-1 Ψ: packaging signal of human immunodeficiency virus type 1
   6336..6674    +  CDS            HIV-1 gag (fragment): gag protein from human immunodeficiency virus 1; gag
   6849..7082    +  misc_feature   RRE: The Rev response element (RRE) of HIV-1 allows for Rev-dependent mRNA export from the nucleus to the cytoplasm.
   7459..7559    +  CDS            Rev (fragment): human immunodeficiency virus 1 (HIV-1) Rev protein; rev; enhances nuclear export of unspliced and incompletely spliced viral mRNAs
   7596..7713    +  misc_feature   cPPT/CTS: central polypurine tract and central termination sequence of HIV-1
   7750..7782    -  misc_feature   MCS (fragment): pBluescript multiple cloning site
   7866..8273    +  promoter       SFFV promoter: spleen focus-forming virus long terminal repeat (LTR) promoter
   8301..8363    +  CDS            CD28 (fragment): CD28_HUMAN - Experimental evidence at protein level: Swiss-Prot protein existence level 1. Involved in T-cell activation, the induction of cell proliferation and cytokine production and promotion of T-cell survival. Enhances the production of IL4 and IL10 in T-cells in conjunction with TCR/CD3 ligation and CD40L costimulation (PubMed:8617933). Isoform 3 enhances CD40L-mediated activation of NF-kappa-B and kinases MAPK8 and PAK2 in T-cells (PubMed:15067037). From Homo sapiens (Human).
   8361..8906    +  CDS            CLIP-tag™: human O6-alkylguanine-DNA-alkyltransferase variant that forms covalent bonds with benzylcytosine derivatives fast-reacting variant, optimized for mammalian expression
   8943..9548    +  CDS            CD28 (fragment): CD28_HUMAN - Experimental evidence at protein level: Swiss-Prot protein existence level 1. Involved in T-cell activation, the induction of cell proliferation and cytokine production and promotion of T-cell survival. Enhances the production of IL4 and IL10 in T-cells in conjunction with TCR/CD3 ligation and CD40L costimulation (PubMed:8617933). Isoform 3 enhances CD40L-mediated activation of NF-kappa-B and kinases MAPK8 and PAK2 in T-cells (PubMed:15067037). From Homo sapiens (Human).
   9556..9586    +  misc_feature   MCS (fragment): pUC18/19 multiple cloning site
   9587..9605    +  misc_feature   MCS (fragment): pBluescript multiple cloning site
   9605..10193   +  misc_feature   WPRE: woodchuck hepatitis virus posttranscriptional regulatory element
  10194..21      +  misc_feature   MCS (fragment) (across the origin): pBluescript multiple cloning site
>Addgene plasmid #223628 | pHR-CLIP-CD28(Y191F) | addgene full sequence | sequence record 444088 | Addgene NGS Result
CGATACCGTCGACCTCGAGGGAATTAATTCGAGCTCGGTACCTTTAAGACCAATGACTTACAAGGCAGCT
GTAGATCTTAGCCACTTTTTAAAAGAAAAGGGGGGACTGGAAGGGCTAATTCACTCCCAACGAAGACAAG
ATCTGCTTTTTGCTTGTACTGGGTCTCTCTGGTTAGACCAGATCTGAGCCTGGGAGCTCTCTGGCTAACT
AGGGAACCCACTGCTTAAGCCTCAATAAAGCTTGCCTTGAGTGCTTCAAGTAGTGTGTGCCCGTCTGTTG
TGTGACTCTGGTAACTAGAGATCCCTCAGACCCTTTTAGTCAGTGTGGAAAATCTCTAGCAGCATCTAGA
ATTAATTCCGTGTATTCTATAGTGTCACCTAAATCGTATGTGTATGATACATAAGGTTATGTATTAATTG
TAGCCGCGTTCTAACGACAATATGTACAAGCCTAATTGTGTAGCATCTGGCTTACTGAAGCAGACCCTAT
CATCTCTCTCGTAAACTGCCGTCAGAGTCGGTTTGGTTGGACGAACCTTCTGAGTTTCTGGTAACGCCGT
CCCGCACCCGGAAATGGTCAGCGAACCAATCAGCAGGGTCATCGCTAGCCAGATCCTCTACGCCGGACGC
ATCGTGGCCGGCATCACCGGCGCCACAGGTGCGGTTGCTGGCGCCTATATCGCCGACATCACCGATGGGG
AAGATCGGGCTCGCCACTTCGGGCTCATGAGCGCTTGTTTCGGCGTGGGTATGGTGGCAGGCCCCGTGGC
CGGGGGACTGTTGGGCGCCATCTCCTTGCATGCACCATTCCTTGCGGCGGCGGTGCTCAACGGCCTCAAC
CTACTACTGGGCTGCTTCCTAATGCAGGAGTCGCATAAGGGAGAGCGTCGAATGGTGCACTCTCAGTACA
ATCTGCTCTGATGCCGCATAGTTAAGCCAGCCCCGACACCCGCCAACACCCGCTGACGCGCCCTGACGGG
CTTGTCTGCTCCCGGCATCCGCTTACAGACAAGCTGTGACCGTCTCCGGGAGCTGCATGTGTCAGAGGTT
TTCACCGTCATCACCGAAACGCGCGAGACGAAAGGGCCTCGTGATACGCCTATTTTTATAGGTTAATGTC
ATGATAATAATGGTTTCTTAGACGTCAGGTGGCACTTTTCGGGGAAATGTGCGCGGAACCCCTATTTGTT
TATTTTTCTAAATACATTCAAATATGTATCCGCTCATGAGACAATAACCCTGATAAATGCTTCAATAATA
TTGAAAAAGGAAGAGTATGAGTATTCAACATTTCCGTGTCGCCCTTATTCCCTTTTTTGCGGCATTTTGC
CTTCCTGTTTTTGCTCACCCAGAAACGCTGGTGAAAGTAAAAGATGCTGAAGATCAGTTGGGTGCACGAG
TGGGTTACATCGAACTGGATCTCAACAGCGGTAAGATCCTTGAGAGTTTTCGCCCCGAAGAACGTTTTCC
AATGATGAGCACTTTTAAAGTTCTGCTATGTGGCGCGGTATTATCCCGTATTGACGCCGGGCAAGAGCAA
CTCGGTCGCCGCATACACTATTCTCAGAATGACTTGGTTGAGTACTCACCAGTCACAGAAAAGCATCTTA
CGGATGGCATGACAGTAAGAGAATTATGCAGTGCTGCCATAACCATGAGTGATAACACTGCGGCCAACTT
ACTTCTGACAACGATCGGAGGACCGAAGGAGCTAACCGCTTTTTTGCACAACATGGGGGATCATGTAACT
CGCCTTGATCGTTGGGAACCGGAGCTGAATGAAGCCATACCAAACGACGAGCGTGACACCACGATGCCTG
TAGCAATGGCAACAACGTTGCGCAAACTATTAACTGGCGAACTACTTACTCTAGCTTCCCGGCAACAATT
AATAGACTGGATGGAGGCGGATAAAGTTGCAGGACCACTTCTGCGCTCGGCCCTTCCGGCTGGCTGGTTT
ATTGCTGATAAATCTGGAGCCGGTGAGCGTGGGTCTCGCGGTATCATTGCAGCACTGGGGCCAGATGGTA
AGCCCTCCCGTATCGTAGTTATCTACACGACGGGGAGTCAGGCAACTATGGATGAACGAAATAGACAGAT
CGCTGAGATAGGTGCCTCACTGATTAAGCATTGGTAACTGTCAGACCAAGTTTACTCATATATACTTTAG
ATTGATTTAAAACTTCATTTTTAATTTAAAAGGATCTAGGTGAAGATCCTTTTTGATAATCTCATGACCA
AAATCCCTTAACGTGAGTTTTCGTTCCACTGAGCGTCAGACCCCGTAGAAAAGATCAAAGGATCTTCTTG
AGATCCTTTTTTTCTGCGCGTAATCTGCTGCTTGCAAACAAAAAAACCACCGCTACCAGCGGTGGTTTGT
TTGCCGGATCAAGAGCTACCAACTCTTTTTCCGAAGGTAACTGGCTTCAGCAGAGCGCAGATACCAAATA
CTGTTCTTCTAGTGTAGCCGTAGTTAGGCCACCACTTCAAGAACTCTGTAGCACCGCCTACATACCTCGC
TCTGCTAATCCTGTTACCAGTGGCTGCTGCCAGTGGCGATAAGTCGTGTCTTACCGGGTTGGACTCAAGA
CGATAGTTACCGGATAAGGCGCAGCGGTCGGGCTGAACGGGGGGTTCGTGCACACAGCCCAGCTTGGAGC
GAACGACCTACACCGAACTGAGATACCTACAGCGTGAGCTATGAGAAAGCGCCACGCTTCCCGAAGGGAG
AAAGGCGGACAGGTATCCGGTAAGCGGCAGGGTCGGAACAGGAGAGCGCACGAGGGAGCTTCCAGGGGGA
AACGCCTGGTATCTTTATAGTCCTGTCGGGTTTCGCCACCTCTGACTTGAGCGTCGATTTTTGTGATGCT
CGTCAGGGGGGCGGAGCCTATGGAAAAACGCCAGCAACGCGGCCTTTTTACGGTTCCTGGCCTTTTGCTG
GCCTTTTGCTCACATGTTCTTTCCTGCGTTATCCCCTGATTCTGTGGATAACCGTATTACCGCCTTTGAG
TGAGCTGATACCGCTCGCCGCAGCCGAACGACCGAGCGCAGCGAGTCAGTGAGCGAGGAAGCGGAAGAGC
GCCCAATACGCAAACCGCCTCTCCCCGCGCGTTGGCCGATTCATTAATGCAGCTGTGGAATGTGTGTCAG
TTAGGGTGTGGAAAGTCCCCAGGCTCCCCAGCAGGCAGAAGTATGCAAAGCATGCATCTCAATTAGTCAG
CAACCAGGTGTGGAAAGTCCCCAGGCTCCCCAGCAGGCAGAAGTATGCAAAGCATGCATCTCAATTAGTC
AGCAACCATAGTCCCGCCCCTAACTCCGCCCATCCCGCCCCTAACTCCGCCCAGTTCCGCCCATTCTCCG
CCCCATGGCTGACTAATTTTTTTTATTTATGCAGAGGCCGAGGCCGCCTCGGCCTCTGAGCTATTCCAGA
AGTAGTGAGGAGGCTTTTTTGGAGGCCTAGGCTTTTGCAAAAAGCTTGGACACAAGACAGGCTTGCGAGA
TATGTTTGAGAATACCACTTTATCCCGCGTCAGGGAGAGGCAGTGCGTAAAAAGACGCGGACTCATGTGA
AATACTGGTTTTTAGTGCGCCAGATCTCTATAATCTCGCGCAACCTATTTTCCCCTCGAACACTTTTTAA
GCCGTAGATAAACAGGCTGGGACACTTCACATGAGCGAAAAATACATCGTCACCTGGGACATGTTGCAGA
TCCATGCACGTAAACTCGCAAGCCGACTGATGCCTTCTGAACAATGGAAAGGCATTATTGCCGTAAGCCG
TGGCGGTCTGTACCGGGTGCGTTACTGGCGCGTGAACTGGGTATTCGTCATGTCGATACCGTTTGTATTT
CCAGCTACGATCACGACAACCAGCGCGAGCTTAAAGTGCTGAAACGCGCAGAAGGCGATGGCGAAGGCTT
CATCGTTATTGATGACCTGGTGGATACCGGTGGTACTGCGGTTGCGATTCGTGAAATGTATCCAAAAGCG
CACTTTGTCACCATCTTCGCAAAACCGGCTGGTCGTCCGCTGGTTGATGACTATGTTGTTGATATCCCGC
AAGATACCTGGATTGAACAGCCGTGGGATATGGGCGTCGTATTCGTCCCGCCAATCTCCGGTCGCTAATC
TTTTCAACGCCTGGCACTGCCGGGCGTTGTTCTTTTTAACTTCAGGCGGGTTACAATAGTTTCCAGTAAG
TATTCTGGAGGCTGCATCCATGACACAGGCAAACCTGAGCGAAACCCTGTTCAAACCCCGCTTTAAACAT
CCTGAAACCTCGACGCTAGTCCGCCGCTTTAATCACGGCGCACAACCGCCTGTGCAGTCGGCCCTTGATG
GTAAAACCATCCCTCACTGGTATCGCATGATTAACCGTCTGATGTGGATCTGGCGCGGCATTGACCCACG
CGAAATCCTCGACGTCCAGGCACGTATTGTGATGAGCGATGCCGAACGTACCGACGATGATTTATACGAT
ACGGTGATTGGCTACCGTGGCGGCAACTGGATTTATGAGTGGGCCCCGGATCTTTGTGAAGGAACCTTAC
TTCTGTGGTGTGACATAATTGGACAAACTACCTACAGAGATTTAAAGCTCTAAGGTAAATATAAAATTTT
TAAGTGTATAATGTGTTAAACTACTGATTCTAATTGTTTGTGTATTTTAGATTCCAACCTATGGAACTGA
TGAATGGGAGCAGTGGTGGAATGCCTTTAATGAGGAAAACCTGTTTTGCTCAGAAGAAATGCCATCTAGT
GATGATGAGGCTACTGCTGACTCTCAACATTCTACTCCTCCAAAAAAGAAGAGAAAGGTAGAAGACCCCA
AGGACTTTCCTTCAGAATTGCTAAGTTTTTTGAGTCATGCTGTGTTTAGTAATAGAACTCTTGCTTGCTT
TGCTATTTACACCACAAAGGAAAAAGCTGCACTGCTATACAAGAAAATTATGGAAAAATATTCTGTAACC
TTTATAAGTAGGCATAACAGTTATAATCATAACATACTGTTTTTTCTTACTCCACACAGGCATAGAGTGT
CTGCTATTAATAACTATGCTCAAAAATTGTGTACCTTTAGCTTTTTAATTTGTAAAGGGGTTAATAAGGA
ATATTTGATGTATAGTGCCTTGACTAGAGATCATAATCAGCCATACCACATTTGTAGAGGTTTTACTTGC
TTTAAAAAACCTCCCACACCTCCCCCTGAACCTGAAACATAAAATGAATGCAATTGTTGTTGTTAACTTG
TTTATTGCAGCTTATAATGGTTACAAATAAAGCAATAGCATCACAAATTTCACAAATAAAGCATTTTTTT
CACTGCATTCTAGTTGTGGTTTGTCCAAACTCATCAATGTATCTTATCATGTCTGGATCAACTGGATAAC
TCAAGCTAACCAAAATCATCCCAAACTTCCCACCCCATACCCTATTACCACTGCCAATTACCTGTGGTTT
CATTTACTCTAAACCTGTGATTCCTCTGAATTATTTTCATTTTAAAGAAATTGTATTTGTTAAATATGTA
CTACAAACTTAGTAGTTGGAAGGGCTAATTCACTCCCAAAGAAGACAAGATATCCTTGATCTGTGGATCT
ACCACACACAAGGCTACTTCCCTGATTAGCAGAACTACACACCAGGGCCAGGGGTCAGATATCCACTGAC
CTTTGGATGGTGCTACAAGCTAGTACCAGTTGAGCCAGATAAGGTAGAAGAGGCCAATAAAGGAGAGAAC
ACCAGCTTGTTACACCCTGTGAGCCTGCATGGGATGGATGACCCGGAGAGAGAAGTGTTAGAGTGGAGGT
TTGACAGCCGCCTAGCATTTCATCACGTGGCCCGAGAGCTGCATCCGGAGTACTTCAAGAACTGCTGATA
TCGAGCTTGCTACAAGGGACTTTCCGCTGGGGACTTTCCAGGGAGGCGTGGCCTGGGCGGGACTGGGGAG
TGGCGAGCCCTCAGATCCTGCATATAAGCAGCTGCTTTTTGCCTGTACTGGGTCTCTCTGGTTAGACCAG
ATCTGAGCCTGGGAGCTCTCTGGCTAACTAGGGAACCCACTGCTTAAGCCTCAATAAAGCTTGCCTTGAG
TGCTTCAAGTAGTGTGTGCCCGTCTGTTGTGTGACTCTGGTAACTAGAGATCCCTCAGACCCTTTTAGTC
AGTGTGGAAAATCTCTAGCAGTGGCGCCCGAACAGGGACTTGAAAGCGAAAGGGAAACCAGAGGAGCTCT
CTCGACGCAGGACTCGGCTTGCTGAAGCGCGCACGGCAAGAGGCGAGGGGCGGCGACTGGTGAGTACGCC
AAAAATTTTGACTAGCGGAGGCTAGAAGGAGAGAGATGGGTGCGAGAGCGTCAGTATTAAGCGGGGGAGA
ATTAGATCGCGATGGGAAAAAATTCGGTTAAGGCCAGGGGGAAAGAAAAAATATAAATTAAAACATATAG
TATGGGCAAGCAGGGAGCTAGAACGATTCGCAGTTAATCCTGGCCTGTTAGAAACATCAGAAGGCTGTAG
ACAAATACTGGGACAGCTACAACCATCCCTTCAGACAGGATCAGAAGAACTTAGATCATTATATAATACA
GTAGCAACCCTCTATTGTGTGCATCAAAGGATAGAGATAAAAGACACCAAGGAAGCTTTAGACAAGATAG
AGGAAGAGCAAAACAAAAGTAAGACCACCGCACAGCAAGCGGCCGGCCGCTGATCTTCAGACCTGGAGGA
GGAGATATGAGGGACAATTGGAGAAGTGAATTATATAAATATAAAGTAGTAAAAATTGAACCATTAGGAG
TAGCACCCACCAAGGCAAAGAGAAGAGTGGTGCAGAGAGAAAAAAGAGCAGTGGGAATAGGAGCTTTGTT
CCTTGGGTTCTTGGGAGCAGCAGGAAGCACTATGGGCGCAGCGTCAATGACGCTGACGGTACAGGCCAGA
CAATTATTGTCTGGTATAGTGCAGCAGCAGAACAATTTGCTGAGGGCTATTGAGGCGCAACAGCATCTGT
TGCAACTCACAGTCTGGGGCATCAAGCAGCTCCAGGCAAGAATCCTGGCTGTGGAAAGATACCTAAAGGA
TCAACAGCTCCTGGGGATTTGGGGTTGCTCTGGAAAACTCATTTGCACCACTGCTGTGCCTTGGAATGCT
AGTTGGAGTAATAAATCTCTGGAACAGATTTGGAATCACACGACCTGGATGGAGTGGGACAGAGAAATTA
ACAATTACACAAGCTTAATACACTCCTTAATTGAAGAATCGCAAAACCAGCAAGAAAAGAATGAACAAGA
ATTATTGGAATTAGATAAATGGGCAAGTTTGTGGAATTGGTTTAACATAACAAATTGGCTGTGGTATATA
AAATTATTCATAATGATAGTAGGAGGCTTGGTAGGTTTAAGAATAGTTTTTGCTGTACTTTCTATAGTGA
ATAGAGTTAGGCAGGGATATTCACCATTATCGTTTCAGACCCACCTCCCAACCCCGAGGGGACCCGACAG
GCCCGAAGGAATAGAAGAAGAAGGTGGAGAGAGAGACAGAGACAGATCCATTCGATTAGTGAACGGATCT
CGACGGTATCGCCAAATGGCAGTATTCATCCACAATTTTAAAAGAAAAGGGGGGATTGGGGGGTACAGTG
CAGGGGAAAGAATAGTAGACATAATAGCAACAGACATACAAACTAAAGAATTACAAAAACAAATTACAAA
AATTCAAAATTTTCGGGTTTATTACAGGGACAGCAGAGATCCAGTTTGGATCGATAAGCTTGATATCGAA
TTCCTGCAGCCCCGATAAAATAAAAGATTTTATTTAGTCTCCAGAAAAAGGGGGGAATGAAAGACCCCAC
CTGTAGGTTTGGCAAGCTAGCTGCAGTAACGCCATTTTGCAAGGCATGGAAAAATACCAAACCAAGAATA
GAGAAGTTCAGATCAAGGGCGGGTACATGAAAATAGCTAACGTTGGGCCAAACAGGATATCTGCGGTGAG
CAGTTTCGGCCCCGGCCCGGGGCCAAGAACAGATGGTCACCGCAGTTTCGGCCCCGGCCCGAGGCCAAGA
ACAGATGGTCCCCAGATATGGCCCAACCCTCAGCAGTTTCTTAAGACCCATCAGATGTTTCCAGGCTCCC
CCAAGGACCTGAAATGACCCTGCGCCTTATTTGAATTAACCAATCAGCCTGCTTCTCGCTTCTGTTCGCG
CGCTTCTGCTTCCCGAGCTCTATAAAAGAGCTCACAACCCCTCACTCGGCGCGCCAGTCCTCCGACAGAC
TGAGTCGCCCGGGGGGGATCTGGAGCTCTCGAGAATTCTCATGCTCAGGCTGCTCTTGGCTCTCAACTTA
TTCCCTTCAATTCAAGTAACAGGAAACAAGATGGACAAAGACTGCGAAATGAAGCGCACCACCCTGGATA
GCCCTCTGGGCAAGCTGGAACTGTCTGGGTGCGAACAGGGCCTGCACCGTATCATCTTCCTGGGCAAAGG
AACATCTGCCGCCGACGCCGTGGAAGTGCCTGCCCCAGCCGCCGTGCTGGGCGGACCAGAGCCACTGATC
CAGGCCACCGCCTGGCTCAACGCCTACTTTCACCAGCCTGAGGCCATCGAGGAGTTCCCTGTGCCAGCCC
TGCACCACCCAGTGTTCCAGCAGGAGAGCTTTACCCGCCAGGTGCTGTGGAAACTGCTGAAAGTGGTGAA
GTTCGGAGAGGTCATCAGCGAGAGCCACCTGGCCGCCCTGGTGGGCAATCCCGCCGCCACCGCCGCCGTG
AACACCGCCCTGGACGGAAATCCCGTGCCCATTCTGATCCCCTGCCACCGGGTGGTGCAGGGCGACAGCG
ACGTGGGGCCCTACCTGGGCGGGCTCGCCGTGAAAGAGTGGCTGCTGGCCCACGAGGGCCACAGACTGGG
CAAGCCTGGGCTGGGTGGTAGCGGTAGCGGTAGCGGTGGAGGTGGAAGCAGCAACAAGATTTTGGTGAAG
CAGTCGCCCATGCTTGTAGCGTACGACAATGCGGTCAACCTTAGCTGCAAGTATTCCTACAATCTCTTCT
CAAGGGAGTTCCGGGCATCCCTTCACAAAGGACTGGATAGTGCTGTGGAAGTCTGTGTTGTATATGGGAA
TTACTCCCAGCAGCTTCAGGTTTACTCAAAAACGGGGTTCAACTGTGATGGGAAATTGGGCAATGAATCA
GTGACATTCTACCTCCAGAATTTGTATGTTAACCAAACAGATATTTACTTCTGCAAAATTGAAGTTATGT
ATCCTCCTCCTTACCTAGACAATGAGAAGAGCAATGGAACCATTATCCATGTGAAAGGGAAACACCTTTG
TCCAAGTCCCCTATTTCCCGGACCTTCTAAGCCCTTTTGGGTGCTGGTGGTGGTTGGTGGAGTCCTGGCT
TGCTATAGCTTGCTAGTAACAGTGGCCTTTATTATTTTCTGGGTGAGGAGTAAGAGGAGCAGGCTCCTGC
ACAGTGACTTCATGAACATGACTCCCCGCCGCCCCGGGCCCACCCGCAAGCATTACCAGCCCTATGCCCC
ACCACGCGACTTCGCAGCCTATCGCTCCTAAGCGACTCTAGAGTCGACCTGCAGGCATGCAAGCTTGATA
TCAAGCTTATCGATAATCAACCTCTGGATTACAAAATTTGTGAAAGATTGACTGGTATTCTTAACTATGT
TGCTCCTTTTACGCTATGTGGATACGCTGCTTTAATGCCTTTGTATCATGCTATTGCTTCCCGTATGGCT
TTCATTTTCTCCTCCTTGTATAAATCCTGGTTGCTGTCTCTTTATGAGGAGTTGTGGCCCGTTGTCAGGC
AACGTGGCGTGGTGTGCACTGTGTTTGCTGACGCAACCCCCACTGGTTGGGGCATTGCCACCACCTGTCA
GCTCCTTTCCGGGACTTTCGCTTTCCCCCTCCCTATTGCCACGGCGGAACTCATCGCCGCCTGCCTTGCC
CGCTGCTGGACAGGGGCTCGGCTGTTGGGCACTGACAATTCCGTGGTGTTGTCGGGGAAATCATCGTCCT
TTCCTTGGCTGCTCGCCTGTGTTGCCACCTGGATTCTGCGCGGGACGTCCTTCTGCTACGTCCCTTCGGC
CCTCAATCCAGCGGACCTTCCTTCCCGCGGCCTGCTGCCGGCTCTGCGGCCTCTTCCGCGTCTTCGCCTT
CGCCCTCAGACGAGTCGGATCTCCCTTTGGGCCGCCTCCCCGCAT
